>Addgene plasmid #139889 | pBEL2004 | addgene full sequence | sequence record 342013 | Addgene NGS Result
AACCGTATTACCGCCTTTGAGTGAGCTGATACCGCTCGCCGCAGCCGAACGACCGAGCGCAGCGAGTCAG
TGAGCGAGGAAGCGGAAGAGCGCCTGATGCGGTATTTTCTCCTTACGCATCTGTGCGGTATTTCACACCG
CAATGGTGCACTCTCAGTACAATCTGCTCTGATGCCGCATAGTTAAGCCAGTATACACTCCGCTATCGCT
ACGTGACTGGGTCATGGCTGCGCCCCGACACCCGCCAACACCCGCTGACGCGCCCTGACGGGCTTGTCTG
CTCCCGGCATCCGCTTACAGACAAGCTGTGACCGTCTCCGGGAGCTGCATGTGTCAGAGGTTTTCACCGT
CATCACCGAAACGCGCGAGGCAGCTGCGGTAAAGCTCATCAGCGTGGTCGTGAAGCGATTCACAGATGTC
TGCCTGTTCATCCGCGTCCAGCTCGTTGAGTTTCTCCAGAAGCGTTAATGTCTGGCTTCTGATAAAGCGG
GCCATGTTAAGGGCGGTTTTTTCCTGTTTGGTCACTGATGCCTCCGTGTAAGGGGGATTTCTGTTCATGG
GGGTAATGATACCGATGAAACGAGAGAGGATGCTCACGATACGGGTTACTGATGATGAACATGCCCGGTT
ACTGGAACGTTGTGAGGGTAAACAACTGGCGGTATGGATGCGGCGGGACCAGAGAAAAATCACTCAGGGT
CAATGCCAGCGCTTCGTTAATACAGATGTAGGTGTTCCACAGGGTAGCCAGCAGCATCCTGCGATGCAGA
TCCGGAACATAATGGTGCAGGGCGCTGACTTCCGCGTTTCCAGACTTTACGAAACACGGAAACCGAAGAC
CATTCATGTTGTTGCTCAGGTCGCAGACGTTTTGCAGCAGCAGTCGCTTCACGTTCGCTCGCGTATCGGT
GATTCATTCTGCTAACCAGTAAGGCAACCCCGCCAGCCTAGCCGGGTCCTCAACGACAGGAGCACGATCA
TGCGCACCCGTGGGGCCGCCATGCCGGCGATAATGGCCTGCTTCTCGCCGAAACGTTTGGTGGCGGGACC
AGTGACGAAGGCTTGAGCGAGGGCGTGCAAGATTCCGAATACCGCAAGCGACAGGCCGATCATCGTCGCG
CTCCAGCGAAAGCGGTCCTCGCCGAAAATGACCCAGAGCGCTGCCGGCACCTGTCCTACGAGTTGCATGA
TAAAGAAGACAGTCATAAGTGCGGCGACGATAGTCATGCCCCGCGCCCACCGGAAGGAGCTGACTGGGTT
GAAGGCTCTCAAGGGCATCGGTCGAGATCCCGGTGCCTAATGAGTGAGCTAACTTACATTAATTGCGTTG
CGCTCACTGCCCGCTTTCCAGTCGGGAAACCTGTCGTGCCAGCTGCATTAATGAATCGGCCAACGCGCGG
GGAGAGGCGGTTTGCGTATTGGGCGCCAGGGTGGTTTTTCTTTTCACCAGTGAGACGGGCAACAGCTGAT
TGCCCTTCACCGCCTGGCCCTGAGAGAGTTGCAGCAAGCGGTCCACGCTGGTTTGCCCCAGCAGGCGAAA
ATCCTGTTTGATGGTGGTTAACGGCGGGATATAACATGAGCTGTCTTCGGTATCGTCGTATCCCACTACC
GAGATATCCGCACCAACGCGCAGCCCGGACTCGGTAATGGCGCGCATTGCGCCCAGCGCCATCTGATCGT
TGGCAACCAGCATCGCAGTGGGAACGATGCCCTCATTCAGCATTTGCATGGTTTGTTGAAAACCGGACAT
GGCACTCCAGTCGCCTTCCCGTTCCGCTATCGGCTGAATTTGATTGCGAGTGAGATATTTATGCCAGCCA
GCCAGACGCAGACGCGCCGAGACAGAACTTAATGGGCCCGCTAACAGCGCGATTTGCTGGTGACCCAATG
CGACCAGATGCTCCACGCCCAGTCGCGTACCGTCTTCATGGGAGAAAATAATACTGTTGATGGGTGTCTG
GTCAGAGACATCAAGAAATAACGCCGGAACATTAGTGCAGGCAGCTTCCACAGCAATGGCATCCTGGTCA
TCCAGCGGATAGTTAATGATCAGCCCACTGACGCGTTGCGCGAGAAGATTGTGCACCGCCGCTTTACAGG
CTTCGACGCCGCTTCGTTCTACCATCGACACCACCACGCTGGCACCCAGTTGATCGGCGCGAGATTTAAT
CGCCGCGACAATTTGCGACGGCGCGTGCAGGGCCAGACTGGAGGTGGCAACGCCAATCAGCAACGACTGT
TTGCCCGCCAGTTGTTGTGCCACGCGGTTGGGAATGTAATTCAGCTCCGCCATCGCCGCTTCCACTTTTT
CCCGCGTTTTCGCAGAAACGTGGCTGGCCTGGTTCACCACGCGGGAAACGGTCTGATAAGAGACACCGGC
ATACTCTGCGACATCGTATAACGTTACTGGTTTCACATTCACCACCCTGAATTGACTCTCTTCCGGGCGC
TATCATGCCATACCGCGAAAGGTTTTGCGCCATTCGATGGTGTCCGGGATCTCGACGCTCTCCCTTATGC
GACTCCTGCATTAGGAAGCAGCCCAGTAGTAGGTTGAGGCCGTTGAGCACCGCCGCCGCAAGGAATGGTG
CATGCAAGGAGATGGCGCCCAACAGTCCCCCGGCCACGGGGCCTGCCACCATACCCACGCCGAAACAAGC
GCTCATGAGCCCGAAGTGGCGAGCCCGATCTTCCCCATCGGTGATGTCGGCGATATAGGCGCCAGCAACC
GCACCTGTGGCGCCGGTGATGCCGGCCACGATGCGTCCGGCGTAGAGGATCGAGATCTCGATCCCGCGAA
ATTAATACGACTCACTATAGGGGAATTGTGAGCGGATAACAATTCCCCTCTAGAAATAATTTTGTTTAAC
TTTGGCCCAGGCGGCCAGGAGGGTCTCACATGCAGGACCGGGGTAATACCGTCACCATCGACTTTATGTC
GGCGGATGGTATTGTTCCAGGCCGTACGCCTGTTCGTTATCAGGGCGTTGAAGTCGGAACAGTGCAGGAT
ATCAGCCTCAGCGACGATCTTCGTAAGATTGAAGTCAAGGTCAGCATCAAGTCCGATATGAAAGATGCGC
TGCGCGAAGAGACTCAGTTCTGGCTGGTGACGCCAAAAGCATCGTTGGCAGGTGTCTCCGGGCTGGACGC
CCTCGTCGGTGGGAACTATATCGGCATGATGCCGGGTAAAGGTAAAGAGCAGGATCACTTTGTCGCACTC
GATACCCAACCGAAATATCGGCTGGACAATGGCGATCTGATGATCCACCTGCAAGCCCCCGATCTCGGTT
CGCTGAACAGCGGTTCATTGGTCTATTTCCGCAAGATCCCGGTGGGAAAAGTCTACGACTATGCCATCAA
TCCCAACAAGCAAGGCGTGGTGATTGATGTCCTGATCGAGCGGCGTTTTACCGATCTGGTGAAAAAAGGT
AGCCGTTTCTGGAACGTTTCCGGCGTTGATGCCAACGTCAGTATCAGTGGCGCGAAGGTGAAACTGGAAA
GCCTGGCGGCACTGGTTAACGGTGCGATTGCCTTCGATTCACCAGAAGAGTCGAAACCTGCCGAGGCGGA
AGATACCTTTGGTCTGTATGAAGATCTGGCCCACAGCCAGCGTGGCGTAATAATAAAACTGGAACTGCCG
AGTGGGGCCGGATTAACCGCCGACTCGACGCCGTTAATGTATCAGGGGCTGGAAGTCGGACAGCTGACTA
AACTGGATTTAAATCCTGGTGGTAAAGTCACAGGGGAAATGACCGTTGATCCCAGCGTCGTTACCCTGCT
TCGTGAAAATACCCGCATCGAATTACGCAACCCGAAATTATCCCTTAGCGATGCTAATCTCAGCGCCCTG
CTGACCGGCAAAACCTTCGAGCTGGTGCCCGGCGATGGCGAGCCACGCAAAGAGTTCGTTGTTGTGCCAG
GCGAAAAAGCACTGCTGCATGAACCTGATGTTCTGACGCTGACCCTGACCGCGCCGGAAAGTTACGGTAT
TGATGCGGGTCAGCCGCTCATTCTTCACGGCGTGCAGGTAGGCCAGGTTATCGATCGTAAACTCACCAGC
AAAGGCGTCACCTTTACCGTCGCCATCGAGCCTCAGCATCGCGAACTGGTAAAAGGCGATAGCAAATTTG
TCGTCAACAGCCGTGTCGATGTGAAGGTGGGGCTGGATGGCGTTGAGTTTCTCGGTGCCAGCGCCTCAGA
ATGGATCAATGGCGGGATACGTATTCTGCCGGGCGATAAAGGTGAGATGAAAGCCAGCTATCCACTGTAT
GCCAATTTGGAAAAAGCGCTGGAGAACAGCCTTAGCGATTTACCCACCACAACCGTGAGTTTGAGTGCAG
AGACGCTGCCGGATGTGCAGGCAGGATCGGTAGTGCTGTACCGTAAATTTGAAGTTGGTGAAGTGATTAC
CGTGCGTCCGCGAGCTAACGCGTTTGATATCGATCTGCATATTAAGCCGGAGTATCGCAACCTTCTGACC
AGCAATAGCGTGTTCTGGGCAGAAGGCGGGGCGAAAGTTCAGCTGAATGGTAGTGGTCTGACCGTACAGG
CATCCCCGCTCTCCAGAGCATTAAAGGGAGCCATTAGCTTCGACAACCTCAGCGGTGCCAGCGCCAGTCA
GCGTAAAGGCGATAAGCGTATTCTGTATGCTTCCGAAACAGCGGCCCGTGCGGTTGGCTTAAGCATTATT
GTTGAAGCGCCGGAAGCCGGTTCGTTAGGCATCGGTACGCCTGTGCTGTTCCGTGGTCTGGAAGTCGGTA
CGGTTACAGGAATGACGCTGGGGACATTGTCAGATCGCGTGATGATTGCGATGCGCATCAGTAAACGCTA
TCAACACCTGGTGCGTAACAATTCCGTCTTCTGGTTGGCATCGGGTTACAGTCTGGACTTTGGTCTGACG
GGCGGCGTAGTGAAAACCGGCACCTTTAACCAGTTTATCCGTGGCGGCATCGCCTTCGCCACGCCTCCGG
GTACGCCACTGGCACCGAAAGCCCAGGAAGGCAAACACTTCCTGTTGCAGGAAAGTGAACCGAAAGAGTG
GCGTGAATGGGGAACTGCGCTTCCCAAAGGCGAGACCCATCACCACCATCACCATTAAGGCCAGGCCGGC
CGATCCGGCTGCTAACAAAGCCCGAAAGGAAGCTGAGTTGGCTGCTGCCACCGCTGAGCAATAACTAGCA
TAACCCCTTGGGGCCTCTAAACGGGTCTTGAGGGGTTTTTTGCTGAAAGGAGGAACTATATCCGGATTGG
CGAATGGG
[124 nt withheld, positions 5259-5382]
C
[91 nt withheld, positions 5384-5474]
A
[49 nt withheld, positions 5476-5524]
CCTTTGACGTTGGAGTCCACGTTCTTT
[37 nt withheld, positions 5552-5588]
ACCCTATCTCGGTCTATTCTTTTGATTTATAAGGGATTTTGCCGATTTCGGCCTATTGGTTAAAAAATGA
GCTGATTTAACAAAAATTTAACGCGAATTTTAACAAAATATTAACGCTTACAATTTAGGTGGCACTTTTC
GGGGAACGACGACCTGCAGCCAAGCTAGCTTGGCTGGACGTAAACTCCTCTTCAGACCTAATAACTTCGT
ATAGCATACATTATACGAAGTTATATTAAGGGTTATTGAATATGATCGGAATTGGGCTGCAGGAATTCGA
TAGCTTGGCTGCAGGTCGACCTCGAGGATGTGCGCGGAACCCCTATTTGTTTATTTTTCTAAATACATTC
AAATATGTATCCGCTCATGAGACAATAACCCTGATAAATGCTTCAATAATATTGAAAAAGGAAGAGTATG
AGTATTCAACATTTCCGTGTCGCCCTTATTCCCTTTTTTGCGGCATTTTGCCTTCCTGTTTTTGCTCACC
CAGAAACGCTGGTGAAAGTAAAAGATGCTGAAGATCAGTTGGGTGCACGAGTGGGTTACATCGAACTGGA
TCTCAACAGCGGTAAGATCCTTGAGAGTTTTCGCCCCGAAGAACGTTTTCCAATGATGAGCACTTTTAAA
GTTCTGCTATGTGGCGCGGTATTATCCCGTATTGACGCCGGGCAAGAGCAACTCGGTCGCCGCATACACT
ATTCTCAGAATGACTTGGTTGAGTACTCACCAGTCACAGAAAAGCATCTTACGGATGGCATGACAGTAAG
AGAATTATGCAGTGCTGCCATAACCATGAGTGATAACACTGCGGCCAACTTACTTCTGACAACGATCGGA
GGACCGAAGGAGCTAACCGCTTTTTTGCACAACATGGGGGATCATGTAACTCGCCTTGATCGTTGGGAAC
CGGAGCTGAATGAAGCCATACCAAACGACGAGCGTGACACCACGATGCCTGCAGCAATGGCAACAACGTT
GCGCAAACTATTAACTGGCGAACTACTTACTCTAGCTTCCCGGCAACAATTAATAGACTGGATGGAGGCG
GATAAAGTTGCAGGACCACTTCTGCGCTCGGCCCTTCCGGCTGGCTGGTTTATTGCTGATAAATCTGGAG
CCGGTGAGCGTGGCTCTCGCGGTATCATTGCAGCACTGGGGCCAGATGGTAAGCCCTCCCGTATCGTAGT
TATCTACACGACGGGGAGTCAGGCAACTATGGATGAACGAAATAGACAGATCGCTGAGATAGGTGCCTCA
CTGATTAAGCATTGGTAACTGTCAGACCAAGTTTACTCATATATACTTTAGATTGATTTAAAACTTCATT
TTTAATTTAAAAGGATCTAGGTGAAGATCCTTTTTGATAATCTCATGACCAAAATCCCTTAACGTGAGTT
TTCGTTCCACTGAGCGTCAGACCCCGTAGAAAAGATCAAAGGATCTTCTTGAGATCCTTTTTTTCTGCGC
GTAATCTGCTGCTTGCAAACAAAAAAACCACCGCTACCAGCGGTGGTTTGTTTGCCGGATCAAGAGCTAC
CAACTCTTTTTCCGAAGGTAACTGGCTTCAGCAGAGCGCAGATACCAAATACTGTCCTTCTAGTGTAGCC
GTAGTTAGGCCACCACTTCAAGAACTCTGTAGCACCGCCTACATACCTCGCTCTGCTAATCCTGTTACCA
GTGGCTGCTGCCAGTGGCGATAAGTCGTGTCTTACCGGGTTGGACTCAAGACGATAGTTACCGGATAAGG
CGCAGCGGTCGGGCTGAACGGGGGGTTCGTGCACACAGCCCAGCTTGGAGCGAACGACCTACACCGAACT
GAGATACCTACAGCGTGAGCTATGAGAAAGCGCCACGCTTCCCGAAGGGAGAAAGGCGGACAGGTATCCG
GTAAGCGGCAGGGTCGGAACAGGAGAGCGCACGAGGGAGCTTCCAGGGGGAAACGCCTGGTATCTTTATA
GTCCTGTCGGGTTTCGCCACCTCTGACTTGAGCGTCGATTTTTGTGATGCTCGTCAGGGGGGCGGAGCCT
ATGGAAAAACGCCAGCAACGCGGCCTTTTTACGGTTCCTGGCCTTTTGCTGGCCTTTTGCTCACATGTTC
TTTCCTGCGTTATCCCCTGATTCTGTGGAT
Features (pLannotate 1.2.2; 20 found; start..end, strand, type, name):
      1..88      +  rep_origin     RSF ori (fragment): Plasmids containing the RSF 1030 origin of replication can be propagated in E. coli cells that contain additional plasmids with compatible origins.
     93..232     -  misc_feature   bom: basis of mobility region from pBR322
    334..525     -  CDS            rop: Rop protein, which maintains plasmids at low copy number; rop
    542..922     +  CDS            YPB1_ECOLX: Protein predicted: Swiss-Prot protein existence level 4. From Escherichia coli.
    994..1285    -  CDS            TcR (fragment): tetracycline efflux protein; tet; confers resistance to tetracycline
   1300..1321    -  protein_bind   CAP binding site: CAP binding activates transcription in the presence of cAMP. E. coli catabolite activator protein
   1334..2416    -  CDS            lacI: lac repressor; lacI; The lac repressor binds to the lac operator to inhibit transcription in E. coli. This inhibition can be relieved by adding lactose or isopropyl-β-D-thiogalactopyranoside (IPTG).
   2417..2494    -  promoter       lacI promoter: lacI
   2502..2781    -  CDS            TcR (fragment): tetracycline efflux protein; tet; confers resistance to tetracycline
   2803..2821    +  promoter       T7 promoter: promoter for bacteriophage T7 RNA polymerase
   2822..2846    +  protein_bind   lac operator: The lac repressor binds to the lac operator to inhibit transcription in E. coli. This inhibition can be relieved by adding lactose or isopropyl-β-D-thiogalactopyranoside (IPTG). lac repressor encoded by lacI
   2903..5068    +  CDS            yebT (fragment): YEBT_ECOLI - Experimental evidence at protein level: Swiss-Prot protein existence level 1. Component of a transport pathway that contributes to membrane integrity (PubMed:27795327). May directly span the intermembrane space, facilitating the transport of substrates across the periplasm (Probable). From Escherichia coli (strain K12).
   5118..5167    +  CDS            SET1 (fragment): solubility-enhancement tag derived from T7 phage gene 10B
   5175..5222    +  terminator     T7 terminator: transcription terminator for bacteriophage T7 RNA polymerase
   5259..5687    +  rep_origin     f1 ori (sequence partly withheld): f1 bacteriophage origin of replication; arrow indicates direction of (+) strand synthesis
   5789..5822    +  protein_bind   loxP: Cre-mediated recombination occurs in the 8-bp core sequence (GCATACAT). Cre recombinase
   5852..5870    +  misc_feature   MCS (fragment): pBluescript multiple cloning site
   5901..6005    +  promoter       AmpR promoter: bla
   6006..6866    +  CDS            AmpR: β-lactamase; bla; confers resistance to ampicillin, carbenicillin, and related antibiotics
   7037..7625    +  rep_origin     ori: high-copy-number ColE1/pMB1/pBR322/pUC origin of replication
