[The description below was written by a language model from this plasmid's Addgene catalogue record and pLannotate feature annotations shown in this document.]
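Description:
pBEL2004 is a bacterial expression plasmid built on the pET21a backbone for producing a shortened variant of the E. coli protein LetB (also known as YebT). It replicates through a ColE1/pMB1-type origin accompanied by the pBR322 bom region and the rop gene, and it is selected with ampicillin through a β-lactamase cassette. An f1 origin is also present. The annotation additionally picks up small backbone remnants (tetracycline-resistance fragments, a short RSF-like origin fragment, a loxP site and a piece of a pBluescript polylinker) that have no stated role in the construct.

The insert sits downstream of a T7 promoter with an adjacent lac operator and is followed by the T7 terminator. The plasmid-borne lacI gene supplies repressor, so expression depends on T7 RNA polymerase in the host and is inducible with IPTG. The encoded protein covers LetB residues 43–877, which removes the N-terminal transmembrane region, and carries an internal deletion of residues 634–746 plus a C-terminal 6xHis tag for affinity purification. According to the record, the deletion yields a six-ring mutant that retains rings 1, 2, 3, 4, 5 and 7 and so lacks the sixth ring. The stated purpose refers to a LetAB expression plasmid, but the insert field lists only LetB and the feature table annotates only a yebT fragment, so the presence of LetA is not supported by the annotation. The His tag is likewise not annotated. The construct comes from a study of LetB as a tunnel for lipid transport across the bacterial envelope, and it presumably yields soluble protein for testing how ring number affects that assembly.
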