Addgene plasmid #139889: pBEL2004
Purpose: Expression plasmid for LetAB with 6 ring (rings 123457) LetB (without TM region) mutant
Depositing lab: Gira Bhabha & Damian Ekiert. Depositing organization: NYU Grossman School of Medicine. Publication: LetB Structure Reveals a Tunnel for Lipid Transport across the Bacterial Envelope. Isom GL, Coudray N, MacRae MR, McManus CT, Ekiert DC, Bhabha G. Cell. 2020 Apr 30;181(3):653-664.e19. doi: 10.1016/j.cell.2020.03.030. PubMed 32359438.
Backbone
  Vector backbone: pET21a
  Vector type: Bacterial Expression
Growth in bacteria
  Bacterial resistance: Ampicillin, 100 μg/mL
  Growth temperature: 37°C
  Growth strain: DH5alpha
  Copy number: High Copy
Gene/Insert
  Gene/Insert name: LetB
  Species: E. coli
  Mutation: LetB(43-877; delta634-746)-6xHis
  Cloning method: Gibson Cloning
Terms and licenses: Academic/Nonprofit Terms; Industry Terms: Not Available to Industry
Depositor comments: Please visit https://www.biorxiv.org/content/10.1101/748145v1 for bioRxiv preprint.
How to cite: pBEL2004 was a gift from Gira Bhabha & Damian Ekiert (Addgene plasmid # 139889 ; http://n2t.net/addgene:139889 ; RRID:Addgene_139889)
